Addgene plasmid #49087: pJexpress414-MPMV-TM
Purpose: expresses MPMV TM fusion subunit
Depositing lab: Jeffrey Lee.
Backbone
  Vector backbone: pJexpress414
  Backbone manufacturer: DNA2.0
  Backbone size w/o insert (bp): 4000
  Total vector size (bp): 4355
  Vector type: Bacterial Expression
Growth in bacteria
  Bacterial resistance: Ampicillin, 100 μg/mL
  Growth temperature: 37°C
  Growth strain: XL1 Blue
  Copy number: Unknown
Gene/Insert
  Gene/Insert name: MPMV TM fusion subunit
  Species: Mason-Pfizer Monkey Virus
  Insert size (bp): 360
  Mutation: C483S
  GenBank ID: NP_056894.1
  Promoter: T7
  Tag / fusion protein: 6-His (N terminal on insert)
  Cloning method: Unknown
  Sequencing primers: 5′ T7 promoter
Terms and licenses: Academic/Nonprofit Terms; Industry Terms: Not Available to Industry
How to cite: pJexpress414-MPMV-TM was a gift from Jeffrey Lee (Addgene plasmid # 49087)
