[The description below was written by a language model from this plasmid's Addgene catalogue record and pLannotate feature annotations shown in this document.]
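Description:
pJexpress414-MPMV-TM is a 4,355 bp bacterial expression plasmid built on the commercial pJexpress414 backbone and designed to produce the transmembrane (TM) fusion subunit of the Mason-Pfizer monkey virus envelope glycoprotein in E. coli. It replicates from a high-copy ColE1/pUC-type origin and is selected with ampicillin through a β-lactamase (AmpR) gene driven by its own promoter. The backbone also carries lacI under its native promoter. Fragments of rrnB T1 and T2 terminators flank the expression region and probably insulate it from read-through transcription. Short annotated matches to lacZα and KanR are only small fragments and do not represent functional genes.

The expression cassette consists of a T7 promoter immediately followed by a lac operator, so transcription depends on a host supplying T7 RNA polymerase. It is held off by the plasmid-encoded Lac repressor until it is relieved with IPTG or lactose. The open reading frame begins with an N-terminal histidine tag, recorded as 6-His, for metal-affinity purification. A TEV protease recognition site follows, which should allow the tag to be removed from the purified protein. Next comes a roughly 360 bp segment of the MPMV env gene and then a T7 terminator. The insert carries a C483S substitution; the record does not state why it was introduced.

TM is a class I viral fusion protein whose heptad-repeat regions fold into a trimer-of-hairpins during membrane fusion. The annotated env match spans only about 300 bp, so the insert evidently encodes a portion of the TM subunit rather than the full envelope protein. The stated purpose is simply expression of this subunit, which fits recombinant production and purification, though specific downstream applications are not recorded.
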