Features (pLannotate 1.2.2; 16 found; start..end, strand, type, name):
     86..674     +  rep_origin     ori: high-copy-number ColE1/pMB1/pBR322/pUC origin of replication
    899..916     +  terminator     rrnB T2 terminator (fragment): transcription terminator T2 from the E. coli rrnB gene
    941..960     -  CDS            lacZα (fragment): LacZα fragment of β-galactosidase; lacZ fragment
   1423..1441    +  promoter       T7 promoter: promoter for bacteriophage T7 RNA polymerase
   1442..1466    +  protein_bind   lac operator: The lac repressor binds to the lac operator to inhibit transcription in E. coli. This inhibition can be relieved by adding lactose or isopropyl-β-D-thiogalactopyranoside (IPTG). lac repressor encoded by lacI
   1515..1532    +  CDS            9xHis (fragment): 9xHis affinity tag
   1539..1555    +  CDS            TEV site (fragment): tobacco etch virus (TEV) protease recognition and cleavage site
   1563..1868    +  CDS            env (fragment): ENV_MPMV - Experimental evidence at protein level: Swiss-Prot protein existence level 1. The transmembrane protein (TM) acts as a class I viral fusion protein. Under the current model, the protein has at least 3 conformational states: pre-fusion native state, pre-hairpin intermediate state, and post-fusion hairpin state. During viral and target cell membrane fusion, the coiled coil regions (heptad repeats) assume a trimer-of-hairpins structure, positioning the fusion peptide in close proximity to the C-terminal region of the ectodomain. The formation of this structure appears to drive appositi
   1882..1929    +  terminator     T7 terminator: transcription terminator for bacteriophage T7 RNA polymerase
   1989..2029    -  terminator     rrnB T1 terminator (fragment): transcription terminator T1 from the E. coli rrnB gene
   2031..2146    -  ncRNA          5S rRNA: Accession: RF00001 - 5S ribosomal RNA
   2177..2201    +  CDS            KanR (fragment): aminoglycoside phosphotransferase; aph(3')-Ia; confers resistance to kanamycin
   2231..2327    +  promoter       AmpR promoter (fragment): bla
   2330..3190    +  CDS            AmpR: β-lactamase; bla; confers resistance to ampicillin, carbenicillin, and related antibiotics
   3199..3272    +  promoter       lacI promoter (fragment): lacI
   3273..4352    +  CDS            lacI: LACI_ECOLI - Experimental evidence at protein level: Swiss-Prot protein existence level 1. Repressor of the lactose operon. Binds allolactose as an inducer. From Escherichia coli (strain K12).
>Addgene plasmid #49087 | pJexpress414-MPMV-TM | depositor full sequence | sequence record 72265 | pJexpress414-MPMV-TM sequence 4355 bps
CTCATGACCAAAATCCCTTAACGTGAGTTACGCGCGCGTCGTTCCACTGAGCGTCAGACCCCGTAGAAAA
GATCAAAGGATCTTCTTGAGATCCTTTTTTTCTGCGCGTAATCTGCTGCTTGCAAACAAAAAAACCACCG
CTACCAGCGGTGGTTTGTTTGCCGGATCAAGAGCTACCAACTCTTTTTCCGAAGGTAACTGGCTTCAGCA
GAGCGCAGATACCAAATACTGTTCTTCTAGTGTAGCCGTAGTTAGCCCACCACTTCAAGAACTCTGTAGC
ACCGCCTACATACCTCGCTCTGCTAATCCTGTTACCAGTGGCTGCTGCCAGTGGCGATAAGTCGTGTCTT
ACCGGGTTGGACTCAAGACGATAGTTACCGGATAAGGCGCAGCGGTCGGGCTGAACGGGGGGTTCGTGCA
CACAGCCCAGCTTGGAGCGAACGACCTACACCGAACTGAGATACCTACAGCGTGAGCTATGAGAAAGCGC
CACGCTTCCCGAAGGGAGAAAGGCGGACAGGTATCCGGTAAGCGGCAGGGTCGGAACAGGAGAGCGCACG
AGGGAGCTTCCAGGGGGAAACGCCTGGTATCTTTATAGTCCTGTCGGGTTTCGCCACCTCTGACTTGAGC
GTCGATTTTTGTGATGCTCGTCAGGGGGGCGGAGCCTATGGAAAAACGCCAGCAACGCGGCCTTTTTACG
GTTCCTGGCCTTTTGCTGGCCTTTTGCTCACATGTTCTTTCCTGCGTTATCCCCTGATTCTGTGGATAAC
CGTATTACCGCCTTTGAGTGAGCTGATACCGCTCGCCGCAGCCGAACGACCGAGCGCAGCGAGTCAGTGA
GCGAGGAAGCGGAAGGCGAGAGTAGGGAACTGCCAGGCATCAAACTAAGCAGAAGGCCCCTGACGGATGG
CCTTTTTGCGTTTCTACAAACTCTTTCTGTGTTGTAAAACGACGGCCAGTCTTAAGCTCGGGCCCCCTGG
GCGGTTCTGATAACGAGTAATCGTTAATCCGCAAATAACGTAAAAACCCGCTTCGGCGGGTTTTTTTATG
GGGGGAGTTTAGGGAAAGAGCATTTGTCAGAATATTTAAGGGCGCCTGTCACTTTGCTTGATATATGAGA
ATTATTTAACCTTATAAATGAGAAAAAAGCAACGCACTTTAAATAAGATACGTTGCTTTTTCGATTGATG
AACACCTATAATTAAACTATTCATCTATTATTTATGATTTTTTGTATATACAATATTTCTAGTTTGTTAA
AGAGAATTAAGAAAATAAATCTCGAAAATAATAAAGGGAAAATCAGTTTTTGATATCAAAATTATACATG
TCAACGATAATACAAAATATAATACAAACTATAAGATGTTATCAGTATTTATTATCATTTAGAATAAATT
TTGTGTCGCCCTTCCGCGAAATTAATACGACTCACTATAGGGGAATTGTGAGCGGATAACAATTCCCCTC
TAGAAATAATTTTGTTTAACTTTTAGGAGGTAAAACATATGGCGCACCACCACCACCACCACAGCTGGGA
AAACCTGTACTTCCAAGGCAGCTCCACCGGTGCAGCGGGTTTGGGCGTGAGCATTACCCAGTATACCAAG
CTGAGCCATCAGCTGATCAGCGACGTTCAGGCGATTTCTAGCACGATCCAAGACCTGCAAGATCAGGTCG
ACTCGCTGGCAGAGGTTGTGCTGCAAAACCGTCGCGGCCTGGACCTGTTGACGGCGGAACAGGGTGGTAT
TTGTCTGGCCCTGCAGGAGAAATGCAGCTTTTACGCTAATAAGAGCGGTATCGTCCGTGACAAAATCAAA
AATCTGCAAGATGATTTGGAGCGCCGTCGTCGCCAGCTGATTGATAACTAACTCGAGCCCCCTAGCATAA
CCCCTTGGGGCCTCTAAACGGGTCTTGAGGGGTTTTTTGCCCCTGAGACGCGTCAATCGAGTTCGTACCT
AAGGGCGACACCCCCTAATTAGCCCGGGCGAAAGGCCCAGTCTTTCGACTGAGCCTTTCGTTTTATTTGA
TGCCTGGCAGTTCCCTACTCTCGCATGGGGAGTCCCCACACTACCATCGGCGCTACGGCGTTTCACTTCT
GAGTTCGGCATGGGGTCAGGTGGGACCACCGCGCTACTGCCGCCAGGCAAACAAGGGGTGTTATGAGCCA
TATTCAGGTATAAATGGGCTCGCGATAATGTTCAGAATTGGTTAATTGGTTGTAACACTGACCCCTATTT
GTTTATTTTTCTAAATACATTCAAATATGTATCCGCTCATGAGACAATAACCCTGATAAATGCTTCAATA
ATATTGAAAAAGGAAGAATATGAGTATTCAACATTTCCGTGTCGCCCTTATTCCCTTTTTTGCGGCATTT
TGCCTTCCTGTTTTTGCTCACCCAGAAACGCTGGTGAAAGTAAAAGATGCTGAAGATCAGTTGGGTGCAC
GAGTGGGTTACATCGAACTGGATCTCAACAGCGGTAAGATCCTTGAGAGTTTTCGCCCCGAAGAACGTTT
TCCAATGATGAGCACTTTTAAAGTTCTGCTATGTGGCGCGGTATTATCCCGTATTGACGCCGGGCAAGAG
CAACTCGGTCGCCGCATACACTATTCTCAGAATGACTTGGTTGAGTACTCACCAGTCACAGAAAAGCATC
TTACGGATGGCATGACAGTAAGAGAATTATGCAGTGCTGCCATAACCATGAGTGATAACACTGCGGCCAA
CTTACTTCTGACAACGATCGGAGGACCGAAGGAGCTAACCGCTTTTTTGCACAACATGGGGGATCATGTA
ACTCGCCTTGATCGTTGGGAACCGGAGCTGAATGAAGCCATACCAAACGACGAGCGTGACACCACGATGC
CTGTAGCGATGGCAACAACGTTGCGCAAACTATTAACTGGCGAACTACTTACTCTAGCTTCCCGGCAACA
ATTAATAGACTGGATGGAGGCGGATAAAGTTGCAGGACCACTTCTGCGCTCGGCCCTTCCGGCTGGCTGG
TTTATTGCTGATAAATCCGGAGCCGGTGAGCGTGGTTCTCGCGGTATCATCGCAGCGCTGGGGCCAGATG
GTAAGCCCTCCCGTATCGTAGTTATCTACACGACGGGGAGTCAGGCAACTATGGATGAACGAAATAGACA
GATCGCTGAGATAGGTGCCTCACTGATTAAGCATTGGTAAGCGGCGCGCCATCGAATGGCGCAAAACCTT
TCGCGGTATGGCATGATAGCGCCCGGAAGAGAGTCAATTCAGGGTGGTGAATATGAAACCAGTAACGTTA
TACGATGTCGCAGAGTATGCCGGTGTCTCTTATCAGACCGTTTCCCGCGTGGTGAACCAGGCCAGCCACG
TTTCTGCGAAAACGCGGGAAAAAGTGGAAGCGGCGATGGCGGAGCTGAATTACATTCCCAACCGCGTGGC
ACAACAACTGGCGGGCAAACAGTCGTTGCTGATTGGCGTTGCCACCTCCAGTCTGGCCCTGCACGCGCCG
TCGCAAATTGTCGCGGCGATTAAATCTCGCGCCGATCAACTGGGTGCCAGCGTGGTGGTGTCGATGGTAG
AACGAAGCGGCGTCGAAGCCTGTAAAGCGGCGGTGCACAATCTTCTCGCGCAACGCGTCAGTGGGCTGAT
CATTAACTATCCGCTGGATGACCAGGATGCCATTGCTGTGGAAGCTGCCTGCACTAATGTTCCGGCGTTA
TTTCTTGATGTCTCTGACCAGACACCCATCAACAGTATTATTTTCTCCCATGAGGACGGTACGCGACTGG
GCGTGGAGCATCTGGTCGCATTGGGTCACCAGCAAATCGCGCTGTTAGCGGGCCCATTAAGTTCTGTCTC
GGCGCGTCTGCGTCTGGCTGGCTGGCATAAATATCTCACTCGCAATCAAATTCAGCCGATAGCGGAACGG
GAAGGCGACTGGAGTGCCATGTCCGGTTTTCAACAAACCATGCAAATGCTGAATGAGGGCATCGTTCCCA
CTGCGATGCTGGTTGCCAACGATCAGATGGCGCTGGGCGCAATGCGCGCCATTACCGAGTCCGGGCTGCG
CGTTGGTGCGGATATCTCGGTAGTGGGATACGACGATACCGAAGATAGCTCATGTTATATCCCGCCGTTA
ACCACCATCAAACAGGATTTTCGCCTGCTGGGGCAAACCAGCGTGGACCGCTTGCTGCAACTCTCTCAGG
GCCAGGCGGTGAAGGGCAATCAGCTGTTGCCAGTCTCACTGGTGAAAAGAAAAACCACCCTGGCGCCCAA
TACGCAAACCGCCTCTCCCCGCGCGTTGGCCGATTCATTAATGCAGCTGGCACGACAGGTTTCCCGACTG
GAAAGCGGGCAGTGA
