>Addgene plasmid #49087 | pJexpress414-MPMV-TM | addgene partial sequence | sequence record 73500 | T7 5'-TAATACGACTCACTATAGGG-3'
TCTAGAAATAATTTTGTTTAACTTTTAGGAGGTAAAACATATGGCGCACCACCACCACCACCACAGCTGG
GAAAACCTGTACTTCCAAGGCAGCTCCACCGGTGCAGCGGGTTTGGGCGTGAGCATTACCCAGTATACCA
AGCTGAGCCATCAGCTGATCAGCGACGTTCAGGCGATTTCTAGCACGATCCAAGACCTGCAAGATCAGGT
CGACTCGCTGGCAGAGGTTGTGCTGCAAAACCGTCGCGGCCTGGACCTGTTGACGGCGGAACAGGGTGGT
ATTTGTCTGGCCCTGCAGGAGAAATGCAGCTTTTACGCTAATAAGAGCGGTATCGTCCGTGACAAAATCA
AAAATCTGCAAGATGATTTGGAGCGCCGTCGTCGCCAGCTGATTGATAACTAACTCGAGCCCCCTAGCAT
AACCCCTTGGGGCCTCTAAACGGGTCTTGAGGGGTTTTTTGCCCCTGAGACGCGTCAATCGAGTTCGTAC
CTAAGGGCGACACCCCATAATTAGCCCGGGCGAAAGGCCCAGTCTTTCGACTGAGCCTTTCGTTTTATTT
GATGCCTGGCAGTTCCCTACTCTCGCATGGGGAGTCCCCACACTACCATCGGCGCTACGGCGTTTCACTT
CTGAGTTCGGCATGGGGTCAGGTGGGACCACCGCGCTACTGCCGCCAGGCAAACAAGGGGTGTTATGAGC
CATATTCAGGTATAAATGGGCTCGCGATAATGTTCAGAATTGGTTAATTGGTTGTAACACTGACCCCTAT
TTGTTTATTTTTCTAAATACATTCAAATATGTATCCGCTCATGAGACAATAACCCTGATAAATGCTTCAA
TAATATTGAAAAAGGAAGAATATGAGTATTCAACATTTCCGTGTCGCCCTTATTCCCTTTTTTGCGGCAT
TTTGCCTTCCTGTTTTTGCTCACCCAGAAACGCTGGTGAAAGTAAAAGATGCTGAAGATCAGTTGGGTGC
ACGA
